Addgene plasmid #64074: OAH2
Purpose: Expression of O-acetyl-L-homoserine sulfhydrylase (OAH2) of Thermus thermophilus
Depositing lab: Vern Schramm. Depositing organization: Albert Einstein College of Medicine. Publication: Chemoenzymatic Synthesis of (36)S Isotopologues of Methionine and S-Adenosyl-l-methionine. Poulin MB, Du Q, Schramm VL. J Org Chem. 2015 May 15;80(10):5344-7. doi: 10.1021/acs.joc.5b00608. Epub 2015 Apr 23. PubMed 25884979.
Backbone
  Vector backbone: pJ411
  Backbone manufacturer: DNA 2.0
  Vector type: Bacterial Expression
Growth in bacteria
  Bacterial resistance: Kanamycin, 50 μg/mL
  Growth temperature: 37°C
  Growth strain: DH10B
  Copy number: Unknown
Gene/Insert
  Gene/Insert name: O-acetyl-L-homoserine sulfhydrylase (alt name: OAH2)
  Species: Synthetic; Thermus thermophilus
  Tag / fusion protein: none
Terms and licenses: Academic/Nonprofit Terms; Industry Terms: Not Available to Industry
Depositor comments: For expression of non-tagged oah2 only.
How to cite: OAH2 was a gift from Vern Schramm (Addgene plasmid # 64074 ; http://n2t.net/addgene:64074 ; RRID:Addgene_64074)
