[The description below was written by a language model from this plasmid's Addgene catalogue record and pLannotate feature annotations shown in this document.]
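Description:
OAH2 is a bacterial expression plasmid built on the pJ411 backbone (DNA 2.0) that carries a synthetic gene for O-acetyl-L-homoserine sulfhydrylase 2 from Thermus thermophilus. The 5,175 bp construct replicates in E. coli from a high-copy ColE1/pMB1-type origin and is selected with kanamycin through an aph(3')-Ia aminoglycoside phosphotransferase gene, which the annotation places downstream of a fragment of the bla (AmpR) promoter. The catalogue itself lists the copy number as unknown.

The oah2 coding sequence sits between a T7 promoter with an adjacent lac operator and a T7 terminator. Transcription therefore depends on T7 RNA polymerase supplied by the host strain. A plasmid-borne lacI gene with its own promoter supplies the lac repressor that binds the operator and keeps expression off until it is relieved by IPTG or lactose. Fragments of the rrnB T1 and T2 terminators, along with a 5S rRNA segment, flank the cassette and likely insulate it from read-through transcription. The short lacZα and KanR fragments also annotated appear to be backbone remnants rather than functional parts.

The protein is expressed without any tag or fusion partner, and the depositor notes that the plasmid is intended only for untagged oah2. The enzyme converts O-acetyl-L-homoserine into homocysteine in the methionine biosynthesis pathway. The associated publication concerns chemoenzymatic synthesis of sulfur-36 isotopologues of methionine and S-adenosyl-L-methionine, which suggests the recombinant enzyme served as a biocatalyst for incorporating labelled sulfur, although the record does not describe the specific role it played.
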