Features (pLannotate 1.2.2; 14 found; start..end, strand, type, name):
    552..1140    +  rep_origin     ori: high-copy-number ColE1/pMB1/pBR322/pUC origin of replication
   1365..1382    +  terminator     rrnB T2 terminator (fragment): transcription terminator T2 from the E. coli rrnB gene
   1407..1426    -  CDS            lacZα (fragment): LacZα fragment of β-galactosidase; lacZ fragment
   1890..1908    +  promoter       T7 promoter: promoter for bacteriophage T7 RNA polymerase
   1909..1933    +  protein_bind   lac operator: The lac repressor binds to the lac operator to inhibit transcription in E. coli. This inhibition can be relieved by adding lactose or isopropyl-β-D-thiogalactopyranoside (IPTG). lac repressor encoded by lacI
   1976..3211    +  CDS            oah2: METY2_THET8 - Experimental evidence at protein level: Swiss-Prot protein existence level 1. Catalyzes the conversion of O-acetyl-L-homoserine (OAH) into homocysteine in the methionine biosynthesis pathway. Has weak activity with O-acetyl-L-serine, O-phospho-L-serine, L-serine, O-succinyl-L- homoserine and L-homoserine. Shows a very low CTT gamma-synthase activity. From Thermus thermophilus (strain ATCC 27634 / DSM 579 / HB8).
   3219..3266    +  terminator     T7 terminator: transcription terminator for bacteriophage T7 RNA polymerase
   3326..3366    -  terminator     rrnB T1 terminator (fragment): transcription terminator T1 from the E. coli rrnB gene
   3368..3483    -  ncRNA          5S rRNA: Accession: RF00001 - 5S ribosomal RNA
   3514..3538    +  CDS            KanR (fragment): aminoglycoside phosphotransferase; aph(3')-Ia; confers resistance to kanamycin in bacteria or G418 (Geneticin®) in eukaryotes
   3568..3664    +  promoter       AmpR promoter (fragment): bla
   3667..4476    +  CDS            KanR: aminoglycoside phosphotransferase; aph(3')-Ia; confers resistance to kanamycin in bacteria or G418 (Geneticin®) in eukaryotes
   4485..4558    +  promoter       lacI promoter (fragment): lacI
   4559..463     +  CDS            lacI (across the origin): LACI_ECOLI - Experimental evidence at protein level: Swiss-Prot protein existence level 1. Repressor of the lactose operon. Binds allolactose as an inducer. From Escherichia coli (strain K12).
>Addgene plasmid #64074 | OAH2 | depositor full sequence | sequence record 107149 | OAH2 sequence 5175 bps
TCGCAATCAAATTCAGCCGATAGCGGAACGGGAAGGCGACTGGAGTGCCATGTCCGGTTTTCAACAAACC
ATGCAAATGCTGAATGAGGGCATCGTTCCCACTGCGATGCTGGTTGCCAACGATCAGATGGCGCTGGGCG
CAATGCGCGCCATTACCGAGTCCGGGCTGCGCGTTGGTGCGGATATCTCGGTAGTGGGATACGACGATAC
CGAAGATAGCTCATGTTATATCCCGCCGTTAACCACCATCAAACAGGATTTTCGCCTGCTGGGGCAAACC
AGCGTGGACCGCTTGCTGCAACTCTCTCAGGGCCAGGCGGTGAAGGGCAATCAGCTGTTGCCAGTCTCAC
TGGTGAAAAGAAAAACCACCCTGGCGCCCAATACGCAAACCGCCTCTCCCCGCGCGTTGGCCGATTCATT
AATGCAGCTGGCACGACAGGTTTCCCGACTGGAAAGCGGGCAGTGACTCATGACCAAAATCCCTTAACGT
GAGTTACGCGCGCGTCGTTCCACTGAGCGTCAGACCCCGTAGAAAAGATCAAAGGATCTTCTTGAGATCC
TTTTTTTCTGCGCGTAATCTGCTGCTTGCAAACAAAAAAACCACCGCTACCAGCGGTGGTTTGTTTGCCG
GATCAAGAGCTACCAACTCTTTTTCCGAAGGTAACTGGCTTCAGCAGAGCGCAGATACCAAATACTGTTC
TTCTAGTGTAGCCGTAGTTAGCCCACCACTTCAAGAACTCTGTAGCACCGCCTACATACCTCGCTCTGCT
AATCCTGTTACCAGTGGCTGCTGCCAGTGGCGATAAGTCGTGTCTTACCGGGTTGGACTCAAGACGATAG
TTACCGGATAAGGCGCAGCGGTCGGGCTGAACGGGGGGTTCGTGCACACAGCCCAGCTTGGAGCGAACGA
CCTACACCGAACTGAGATACCTACAGCGTGAGCTATGAGAAAGCGCCACGCTTCCCGAAGGGAGAAAGGC
GGACAGGTATCCGGTAAGCGGCAGGGTCGGAACAGGAGAGCGCACGAGGGAGCTTCCAGGGGGAAACGCC
TGGTATCTTTATAGTCCTGTCGGGTTTCGCCACCTCTGACTTGAGCGTCGATTTTTGTGATGCTCGTCAG
GGGGGCGGAGCCTATGGAAAAACGCCAGCAACGCGGCCTTTTTACGGTTCCTGGCCTTTTGCTGGCCTTT
TGCTCACATGTTCTTTCCTGCGTTATCCCCTGATTCTGTGGATAACCGTATTACCGCCTTTGAGTGAGCT
GATACCGCTCGCCGCAGCCGAACGACCGAGCGCAGCGAGTCAGTGAGCGAGGAAGCGGAAGGCGAGAGTA
GGGAACTGCCAGGCATCAAACTAAGCAGAAGGCCCCTGACGGATGGCCTTTTTGCGTTTCTACAAACTCT
TTCTGTGTTGTAAAACGACGGCCAGTCTTAAGCTCGGGCCCCCTGGGCGGTTCTGATAACGAGTAATCGT
TAATCCGCAAATAACGTAAAAACCCGCTTCGGCGGGTTTTTTTATGGGGGGAGTTTAGGGAAAGAGCATT
TGTCAGAATATTTAAGGGCGCCTGTCACTTTGCTTGATATATGAGAATTATTTAACCTTATAAATGAGAA
AAAAGCAACGCACTTTAAATAAGATACGTTGCTTTTTCGATTGATGAACACCTATAATTAAACTATTCAT
CTATTATTTATGATTTTTTGTATATACAATATTTCTAGTTTGTTAAAGAGAATTAAGAAAATAAATCTCG
AAAATAATAAAGGGAAAATCAGTTTTTGATATCAAAATTATACATGTCAACGATAATACAAAATATAATA
CAAACTATAAGATGTTATCAGTATTTATTATGCATTTAGAATAAATTTTGTGTCGCCCTTCCGCGAAATT
AATACGACTCACTATAGGGGAATTGTGAGCGGATAACAATTCCCCTCTAGAAATAATTTTGTTTAACTTT
TAGGAGGTAAAACATATGGAATATACGACGTTGGCAGTTTTGGCAGGCTTGCCTGAAGATCCTCATGGTG
CGGTTGGTCTGCCGATTTACGCAGTTGCGGCGTACGGTTTCAAAACCCTGGAAGAGGGCCAAGAGCGTTT
TGCGACCGGTGAGGGTTATGTCTACGCACGCCAAAAGGACCCGACCGCCAAGGCCCTGGAGGAGCGTCTG
AAGGCACTGGAAGGCGCGTTGGAAGCGGTCGTTCTGGCTAGCGGTCAGGCAGCCACCTTTGCGGCTCTGC
TGGCATTGCTGCGTCCAGGCGACGAGGTCGTCGCCGCGAAGGGTCTGTTCGGTCAAACGATTGGCCTGTT
TGGTCAGGTGCTGAGCCTGATGGGCGTGACGGTTCGTTACGTTGATCCAGAGCCGGAAGCGGTGCGCGAG
GCCCTGAGCGCAAAAACCCGCGCAGTGTTCGTCGAAACCGTGGCGAACCCGGCGTTGCTGGTCCCGGATC
TGGAAGCCCTGGCGACCCTGGCGGAAGAGGCTGGTGTCGCCTTAGTGGTCGACAACACGTTTGGCGCTGC
GGGTGCGTTGTGCCGTCCGCTGGCGTGGGGTGCACATGTCGTGGTTGAATCTCTGACGAAATGGGCTTCG
GGCCACGGTAGCGTGCTGGGCGGTGCGGTTCTCTCCCGCGAGACTGAGCTGTGGCGTAATTATCCGCAAT
TTCTGCAGCCGGATCTGAAGGGTCAAATCCCGTGGGAAGCGCTCCGTGCACGTTGCTTCCCGGAGCGTGT
CCGTACCCTGGGCCTGAGCCTGTGTGGCATGGCGCTGAGCCCGTTCAATGCATATCTGCTGTTCCAGGGT
CTGGAAACCGTTGCGCTGCGTGTTGCGCGTATGAGCGAGACTGCACGTTTCCTGGCGGAGCGCCTGCAGG
GCCACCCGAAAGTTAAAGCGTTGCGTTACCCGGGTCTGCCTGAGGACCCGGCTCATCGTAACGCACGCAA
GTACCTGGCGTCTGGTGGTCCGATCCTGACGCTGGATCTGGGTGATCTGGAGCGTGCCTCCCGCTTTCTG
GGTGCCATCCGCCTGCTGAAAGCGGCAAATCTGGGCGACGCTCGCACCCTGCTTGTGCACCCGTGGACGA
CCACCCACAGCCGTCTGAAAGAAGAAGCGCGTCTGCAGGCTGGCGTCACGCCGGGCCTGGTGCGCGTGAG
CGTGGGTTTGGAGGACCCGCTGGATTTGCTGGCCCTGTTCGAGGAAGCATTAGAGGCCGTGTAACCCCCT
AGCATAACCCCTTGGGGCCTCTAAACGGGTCTTGAGGGGTTTTTTGCCCCTGAGACGCGTCAATCGAGTT
CGTACCTAAGGGCGACACCCCCTAATTAGCCCGGGCGAAAGGCCCAGTCTTTCGACTGAGCCTTTCGTTT
TATTTGATGCCTGGCAGTTCCCTACTCTCGCATGGGGAGTCCCCACACTACCATCGGCGCTACGGCGTTT
CACTTCTGAGTTCGGCATGGGGTCAGGTGGGACCACCGCGCTACTGCCGCCAGGCAAACAAGGGGTGTTA
TGAGCCATATTCAGGTATAAATGGGCTCGCGATAATGTTCAGAATTGGTTAATTGGTTGTAACACTGACC
CCTATTTGTTTATTTTTCTAAATACATTCAAATATGTATCCGCTCATGAGACAATAACCCTGATAAATGC
TTCAATAATATTGAAAAAGGAAGAATATGAGCCATATTCAACGGGAAACGTCGAGGCCGCGATTAAATTC
CAACATGGATGCTGATTTATATGGGTATAAATGGGCTCGCGATAATGTCGGGCAATCAGGTGCGACAATC
TATCGCTTGTATGGGAAGCCCGATGCGCCAGAGTTGTTTCTGAAACATGGCAAAGGTAGCGTTGCCAATG
ATGTTACAGATGAGATGGTCAGACTAAACTGGCTGACGGAATTTATGCCACTTCCGACCATCAAGCATTT
TATCCGTACTCCTGATGATGCATGGTTACTCACCACTGCGATCCCCGGAAAAACAGCGTTCCAGGTATTA
GAAGAATATCCTGATTCAGGTGAAAATATTGTTGATGCGCTGGCAGTGTTCCTGCGCCGGTTGCACTCGA
TTCCTGTTTGTAATTGTCCTTTTAACAGCGATCGCGTATTTCGCCTCGCTCAGGCGCAATCACGAATGAA
TAACGGTTTGGTTGATGCGAGTGATTTTGATGACGAGCGTAATGGCTGGCCTGTTGAACAAGTCTGGAAA
GAAATGCATAAACTTTTGCCATTCTCACCGGATTCAGTCGTCACTCATGGTGATTTCTCACTTGATAACC
TTATTTTTGACGAGGGGAAATTAATAGGTTGTATTGATGTTGGACGAGTCGGAATCGCAGACCGATACCA
GGATCTTGCCATCCTATGGAACTGCCTCGGTGAGTTTTCTCCTTCATTACAGAAACGGCTTTTTCAAAAA
TATGGTATTGATAATCCTGATATGAATAAATTGCAGTTTCATTTGATGCTCGATGAGTTTTTCTAAGCGG
CGCGCCATCGAATGGCGCAAAACCTTTCGCGGTATGGCATGATAGCGCCCGGAAGAGAGTCAATTCAGGG
TGGTGAATATGAAACCAGTAACGTTATACGATGTCGCAGAGTATGCCGGTGTCTCTTATCAGACCGTTTC
CCGCGTGGTGAACCAGGCCAGCCACGTTTCTGCGAAAACGCGGGAAAAAGTGGAAGCGGCGATGGCGGAG
CTGAATTACATTCCCAACCGCGTGGCACAACAACTGGCGGGCAAACAGTCGTTGCTGATTGGCGTTGCCA
CCTCCAGTCTGGCCCTGCACGCGCCGTCGCAAATTGTCGCGGCGATTAAATCTCGCGCCGATCAACTGGG
TGCCAGCGTGGTGGTGTCGATGGTAGAACGAAGCGGCGTCGAAGCCTGTAAAGCGGCGGTGCACAATCTT
CTCGCGCAACGCGTCAGTGGGCTGATCATTAACTATCCGCTGGATGACCAGGATGCCATTGCTGTGGAAG
CTGCCTGCACTAATGTTCCGGCGTTATTTCTTGATGTCTCTGACCAGACACCCATCAACAGTATTATTTT
CTCCCATGAGGACGGTACGCGACTGGGCGTGGAGCATCTGGTCGCATTGGGTCACCAGCAAATCGCGCTG
TTAGCGGGCCCATTAAGTTCTGTCTCGGCGCGTCTGCGTCTGGCTGGCTGGCATAAATATCTCAC
