>Addgene plasmid #64074 | OAH2 | addgene partial sequence | sequence record 111176 | T7 5'-TAATACGACTCACTATAGGG-3'
ACTTTTAGGAGGTAAAACATATGGAATATACGACGTTGGCAGTTTTGGCAGGCTTGCCTGAAGATCCTCA
TGGTGCGGTTGGTCTGCCGATTTACGCAGTTGCGGCGTACGGTTTCAAAACCCTGGAAGAGGGCCAAGAG
CGTTTTGCGACCGGTGAGGGTTATGTCTACGCACGCCAAAAGGACCCGACCGCCAAGGCCCTGGAGGAGC
GTCTGAAGGCACTGGAAGGCGCGTTGGAAGCGGTCGTTCTGGCTAGCGGTCAGGCAGCCACCTTTGCGGC
TCTGCTGGCATTGCTGCGTCCAGGCGACGAGGTCGTCGCCGCGAAGGGTCTGTTCGGTCAAACGATTGGC
CTGTTTGGTCAGGTGCTGAGCCTGATGGGCGTGACGGTTCGTTACGTTGATCCAGAGCCGGAAGCGGTGC
GCGAGGCCCTGAGCGCAAAAACCCGCGCAGTGTTCGTCGAAACCGTGGCGAACCCGGCGTTGCTGGTCCC
GGATCTGGAAGCCCTGGCGACCCTGGCGGAAGAGGCTGGTGTCGCCTTAGTGGTCGACAACACGTTTGGC
GCTGCGGGTGCGTTGTGCCGTCCGCTGGCGTGGGGTGCACATGTCGTGGTTGAATCTCTGACGAAATGGG
CTTCGGGCCACGGTAGCGTGCTGGGCGGTGCGGTTCTCTCCCGCGAGACTGAGCTGTGGCGTAATTATCC
GCAATTTCTGCAGCCGGATCTGAAGGGTCAAATCCCGTGGGAAGCGCTCCGTGCACGTTGCTTCCCGGAG
CGTGTCCGTACCCTGGGCCTGAGCCTGTGTGGCATGGCGCTGAGCCCGTTCAATGCATATCTGCTGTTCC
AGGGTCTGGAAACCGTTGCGCTGCGTGTTGCGCGTATGA
